>Addgene plasmid #158360 | MAC-SARS-CoV-2 NSP9 | addgene full sequence | sequence record 310077 | Addgene NGS Result
GACAATTGCATGAAGAATCTGCTTAGGGTTAGGCGTTTTGCGCTGCTTCGCGATGTACGGGCCAGATATA
CGCGTTGACATTGATTATTGACTAGTTATTAATAGTAATCAATTACGGGGTCATTAGTTCATAGCCCATA
TATGGAGTTCCGCGTTACATAACTTACGGTAAATGGCCCGCCTGGCTGACCGCCCAACGACCCCCGCCCA
TTGACGTCAATAATGACGTATGTTCCCATAGTAACGCCAATAGGGACTTTCCATTGACGTCAATGGGTGG
AGTATTTACGGTAAACTGCCCACTTGGCAGTACATCAAGTGTATCATATGCCAAGTACGCCCCCTATTGA
CGTCAATGACGGTAAATGGCCCGCCTGGCATTATGCCCAGTACATGACCTTATGGGACTTTCCTACTTGG
CAGTACATCTACGTATTAGTCATCGCTATTACCATGGTGATGCGGTTTTGGCAGTACATCAATGGGCGTG
GATAGCGGTTTGACTCACGGGGATTTCCAAGTCTCCACCCCATTGACGTCAATGGGAGTTTGTTTTGGCA
CCAAAATCAACGGGACTTTCCAAAATGTCGTAACAACTCCGCCCCATTGACGCAAATGGGCGGTAGGCGT
GTACGGTGGGAGGTCTATATAAGCAGAGCTCTCCCTATCAGTGATAGAGATCTCCCTATCAGTGATAGAG
ATCGTCGACGAGCTCGTTTAGTGAACCGTCAGATCGCCTGGAGACGCCATCCACGCTGTTTTGACCTCCA
TAGAAGACACCGGGACCGATCCAGCCTCCGGACTCTAGCGTTTAAACTTAAGCTTGGTACCGAGCTCGGA
TCCACTAGTCCAGTGTGGTGGAATTCTGCAGATATCAACAAGTTTGTACAAAAAAGCAGGCTCCACCATG
AATAATGAGCTTTCTCCGGTTGCTCTGCGACAGATGTCCTGCGCGGCTGGAACAACACAAACTGCCTGTA
CTGACGACAACGCACTGGCGTACTATAATACCACCAAAGGAGGTCGATTTGTATTGGCACTTCTGTCCGA
CTTGCAGGACCTTAAATGGGCGAGGTTTCCCAAGAGTGACGGAACGGGCACAATTTACACGGAGCTGGAG
CCCCCATGCCGGTTTGTGACTGATACTCCAAAAGGTCCTAAAGTAAAATACTTGTATTTTATTAAAGGTT
TGAATAATTTGAACAGGGGTATGGTACTCGGCTCCCTGGCTGCGACCGTGCGACTCCAAGACCCAGCTTT
CTTGTACAAAGTGGTTGATATCAAGGCCGCCGACATCACCAGCCTGTACAAGAAAGTGGGGTGGAGCCAT
CCCCAGTTCGAGAAGGGCGGAGGATCTGGCGGCGGAAGCGGCGGAGGAAGCTGGTCCCACCCTCAGTTTG
AGAAAGGCACCGAGCTGGGCAGCACCATGGCCAGCTACCCCTACGACGTGCCCGACTACGCCAAGGACAA
CACCGTGCCCCTGAAGCTGATCGCCCTGCTGGCCAACGGCGAGTTCCACTCTGGCGAGCAGCTGGGCGAG
ACACTGGGCATGAGCAGAGCCGCCATCAACAAGCACATCCAGACCCTGCGGGACTGGGGCGTGGACGTGT
TCACAGTGCCCGGCAAGGGCTACAGCCTGCCCGAGCCCATCCAGCTGCTGAACGCCAAGCAGATCCTGGG
CCAGCTGGATGGCGGATCTGTGGCCGTGCTGCCCGTGATCGACAGCACCAACCAGTATCTGCTCGACCGG
ATCGGCGAGCTGAAGTCCGGCGACGCCTGTATCGCCGAGTACCAGCAGGCCGGCAGAGGCGGCAGGGGCA
GAAAGTGGTTCAGCCCCTTCGGCGCCAACCTGTACCTGAGCATGTTCTGGAGACTGGAACAGGGCCCAGC
CGCCGCTATTGGCCTGAGCCTGGTCATCGGCATCGTGATGGCCGAGGTGCTGCGGAAGCTGGGCGCCGAC
AAAGTGCGCGTGAAGTGGCCCAACGACCTGTATCTGCAGGACCGGAAGCTGGCCGGCATCCTGGTGGAAC
TGACCGGCAAAACAGGCGACGCCGCCCAGATCGTGATCGGCGCTGGCATCAACATGGCCATGCGGCGGGT
GGAAGAGAGCGTGGTCAACCAGGGCTGGATCACCCTGCAGGAAGCCGGCATCAACCTGGACCGGAACACC
CTGGCCGCCATGCTGATCAGAGAGCTGAGAGCCGCCCTGGAACTGTTCGAGCAGGAAGGCCTGGCCCCCT
ACCTGAGCAGATGGGAGAAGCTGGACAACTTCATCAACCGGCCCGTGAAACTGATCATCGGCGACAAAGA
GATCTTCGGCATCAGCCGGGGCATCGACAAGCAGGGGGCCCTGCTCCTGGAACAGGACGGCATCATCAAG
CCCTGGATGGGCGGCGAGATCAGCCTGCGGAGCGCCGAGAAGTGATGACTCGAGTCTAGAGGGCCCGTTT
AAACCCGCTGATCAGCCTCGACTGTGCCTTCTAGTTGCCAGCCATCTGTTGTTTGCCCCTCCCCCGTGCC
TTCCTTGACCCTGGAAGGTGCCACTCCCACTGTCCTTTCCTAATAAAATGAGGAAATTGCATCGCATTGT
CTGAGTAGGTGTCATTCTATTCTGGGGGGTGGGGTGGGGCAGGACAGCAAGGGGGAGGATTGGGAAGACA
ATAGCAGGCATGCTGGGGATGCGGTGGGCTCTATGGCTTCTGAGGCGGAAAGAACCAGCTGGGGCTCTAG
GGGGTATCCCC
[124 nt withheld, positions 2742-2865]
C
[91 nt withheld, positions 2867-2957]
AGGGTGATGGTTCACGTACCTAGAAGTTCCTATTCCGAAGTTCCTATTCTCTAGAAAGTATAGGAACTTC
CTTGGCCAAAAAGCCTGAACTCACCGCGACGTCTGTCGAGAAGTTTCTGATCGAAAAGTTCGACAGCGTC
TCCGACCTGATGCAGCTCTCGGAGGGCGAAGAATCTCGTGCTTTCAGCTTCGATGTAGGAGGGCGTGGAT
ATGTCCTGCGGGTAAATAGCTGCGCCGATGGTTTCTACAAAGATCGTTATGTTTATCGGCACTTTGCATC
GGCCGCGCTCCCGATTCCGGAAGTGCTTGACATTGGGGAATTCAGCGAGAGCCTGACCTATTGCATCTCC
CGCCGTGCACAGGGTGTCACGTTGCAAGACCTGCCTGAAACCGAACTGCCCGCTGTTCTGCAGCCGGTCG
CGGAGGCCATGGATGCGATCGCTGCGGCCGATCTTAGCCAGACGAGCGGGTTCGGCCCATTCGGACCGCA
AGGAATCGGTCAATACACTACATGGCGTGATTTCATATGCGCGATTGCTGATCCCCATGTGTATCACTGG
CAAACTGTGATGGACGACACCGTCAGTGCGTCCGTCGCGCAGGCTCTCGATGAGCTGATGCTTTGGGCCG
AGGACTGCCCCGAAGTCCGGCACCTCGTGCACGCGGATTTCGGCTCCAACAATGTCCTGACGGACAATGG
CCGCATAACAGCGGTCATTGACTGGAGCGAGGCGATGTTCGGGGATTCCCAATACGAGGTCGCCAACATC
TTCTTCTGGAGGCCGTGGTTGGCTTGTATGGAGCAGCAGACGCGCTACTTCGAGCGGAGGCATCCGGAGC
TTGCAGGATCGCCGCGGCTCCGGGCGTATATGCTCCGCATTGGTCTTGACCAACTCTATCAGAGCTTGGT
TGACGGCAATTTCGATGATGCAGCTTGGGCGCAGGGTCGATGCGACGCAATCGTCCGATCCGGAGCCGGG
ACTGTCGGGCGTACACAAATCGCCCGCAGAAGCGCGGCCGTCTGGACCGATGGCTGTGTAGAAGTACTCG
CCGATAGTGGAAACCGACGCCCCAGCACTCGTCCGAGGGCAAAGGAATAGCACGTACTACGAGATTTCGA
TTCCACCGCCGCCTTCTATGAAAGGTTGGGCTTCGGAATCGTTTTCCGGGACGCCGGCTGGATGATCCTC
CAGCGCGGGGATCTCATGCTGGAGTTCTTCGCCCACCCCAACTTGTTTATTGCAGCTTATAATGGTTACA
AATAAAGCAATAGCATCACAAATTTCACAAATAAAGCATTTTTTTCACTGCATTCTAGTTGTGGTTTGTC
CAAACTCATCAATGTATCTTATCATGTCTGTATACCGTCGACCTCTAGCTAGAGCTTGGCGTAATCATGG
TCATAGCTGTTTCCTGTGTGAAATTGTTATCCGCTCACAATTCCACACAACATACGAGCCGGAAGCATAA
AGTGTAAAGCCTGGGGTGCCTAATGAGTGAGCTAACTCACATTAATTGCGTTGCGCTCACTGCCCGCTTT
CCAGTCGGGAAACCTGTCGTGCCAGCTGCATTAATGAATCGGCCAACGCGCGGGGAGAGGCGGTTTGCGT
ATTGGGCGCTCTTCCGCTTCCTCGCTCACTGACTCGCTGCGCTCGGTCGTTCGGCTGCGGCGAGCGGTAT
CAGCTCACTCAAAGGCGGTAATACGGTTATCCACAGAATCAGGGGATAACGCAGGAAAGAACATGTGAGC
AAAAGGCCAGCAAAAGGCCAGGAACCGTAAAAAGGCCGCGTTGCTGGCGTTTTTCCATAGGCTCCGCCCC
CCTGACGAGCATCACAAAAATCGACGCTCAAGTCAGAGGTGGCGAAACCCGACAGGACTATAAAGATACC
AGGCGTTTCCCCCTGGAAGCTCCCTCGTGCGCTCTCCTGTTCCGACCCTGCCGCTTACCGGATACCTGTC
CGCCTTTCTCCCTTCGGGAAGCGTGGCGCTTTCTCATAGCTCACGCTGTAGGTATCTCAGTTCGGTGTAG
GTCGTTCGCTCCAAGCTGGGCTGTGTGCACGAACCCCCCGTTCAGCCCGACCGCTGCGCCTTATCCGGTA
ACTATCGTCTTGAGTCCAACCCGGTAAGACACGACTTATCGCCACTGGCAGCAGCCACTGGTAACAGGAT
TAGCAGAGCGAGGTATGTAGGCGGTGCTACAGAGTTCTTGAAGTGGTGGCCTAACTACGGCTACACTAGA
AGAACAGTATTTGGTATCTGCGCTCTGCTGAAGCCAGTTACCTTCGGAAAAAGAGTTGGTAGCTCTTGAT
CCGGCAAACAAACCACCGCTGGTAGCGGTGGTTTTTTTGTTTGCAAGCAGCAGATTACGCGCAGAAAAAA
AGGATCTCAAGAAGATCCTTTGATCTTTTCTACGGGGTCTGACGCTCAGTGGAACGAAAACTCACGTTAA
GGGATTTTGGTCATGAGATTATCAAAAAGGATCTTCACCTAGATCCTTTTAAATTAAAAATGAAGTTTTA
AATCAATCTAAAGTATATATGAGTAAACTTGGTCTGACAGTTACCAATGCTTAATCAGTGAGGCACCTAT
CTCAGCGATCTGTCTATTTCGTTCATCCATAGTTGCCTGACTCCCCGTCGTGTAGATAACTACGATACGG
GAGGGCTTACCATCTGGCCCCAGTGCTGCAATGATACCGCGAGACCCACGCTCACCGGCTCCAGATTTAT
CAGCAATAAACCAGCCAGCCGGAAGGGCCGAGCGCAGAAGTGGTCCTGCAACTTTATCCGCCTCCATCCA
GTCTATTAATTGTTGCCGGGAAGCTAGAGTAAGTAGTTCGCCAGTTAATAGTTTGCGCAACGTTGTTGCC
ATTGCTACAGGCATCGTGGTGTCACGCTCGTCGTTTGGTATGGCTTCATTCAGCTCCGGTTCCCAACGAT
CAAGGCGAGTTACATGATCCCCCATGTTGTGCAAAAAAGCGGTTAGCTCCTTCGGTCCTCCGATCGTTGT
CAGAAGTAAGTTGGCCGCAGTGTTATCACTCATGGTTATGGCAGCACTGCATAATTCTCTTACTGTCATG
CCATCCGTAAGATGCTTTTCTGTGACTGGTGAGTACTCAACCAAGTCATTCTGAGAATAGTGTATGCGGC
GACCGAGTTGCTCTTGCCCGGCGTCAATACGGGATAATACCGCGCCACATAGCAGAACTTTAAAAGTGCT
CATCATTGGAAAACGTTCTTCGGGGCGAAAACTCTCAAGGATCTTACCGCTGTTGAGATCCAGTTCGATG
TAACCCACTCGTGCACCCAACTGATCTTCAGCATCTTTTACTTTCACCAGCGTTTCTGGGTGAGCAAAAA
CAGGAAGGCAAAATGCCGCAAAAAAGGGAATAAGGGCGACACGGAAATGTTGAATACTCATACTCTTCCT
TTTTCAATATTATTGAAGCATTTATCAGGGTTATTGTCTCATGAGCGGATACATATTTGAATGTATTTAG
AAAAATAAACAAATAGGGGTTCCGCGCACATTTCCCCGAAAAGTGCCACCTGACGTCGACGGATCGGGAG
ATCTCCCGATCCCCTATGGTGCACTCTCAGTACAATCTGCTCTGATGCCGCATAGTTAAGCCAGTATCTG
CTCCCTGCTTGTGTGTTGGAGGTCGCTGAGTAGTGCGCGAGCAAAATTTAAGCTACAACAAGGCAAGGCT
TGACC
Features (pLannotate 1.2.2; 23 found; start..end, strand, type, name):
     77..456     +  enhancer       CMV enhancer: human cytomegalovirus immediate early enhancer
    457..660     +  promoter       CMV promoter: human cytomegalovirus (CMV) immediate early promoter
    662..681     +  promoter       PLtetO-1 promoter (fragment): modified phage lambda PL promoter with tet operator sites (Lutz and Bujard, 1997)
    683..702     +  promoter       PLtetO-1 promoter (fragment): modified phage lambda PL promoter with tet operator sites (Lutz and Bujard, 1997)
    710..743     +  promoter       TRE3GV promoter (fragment): 3rd-generation Tet-responsive promoter that can be activated by binding of Tet-On® 3G, optimized for retroviral and lentiviral vectors
    878..902     +  protein_bind   attB1: mutant version of attB; recombination site for the Gateway® BP reaction BP Clonase™
   1251..1275    -  protein_bind   attB2: mutant version of attB; recombination site for the Gateway® BP reaction BP Clonase™
   1463..2422    +  CDS            birA: BIRA_ECOLI - Also known as bioR, dhbB. Experimental evidence at protein level: Swiss-Prot protein existence level 1. Acts both as a biotin--[acetyl-CoA-carboxylase] ligase and a biotin-operon repressor. In the presence of ATP, BirA activates biotin to form the BirA-biotinyl-5'-adenylate (BirA-bio-5'-AMP or holoBirA) complex. HoloBirA can either transfer the biotinyl moiety to the biotin carboxyl carrier protein (BCCP) subunit of acetyl-CoA carboxylase, or bind to the biotin operator site and inhibit transcription of the operon. From Escherichia coli (strain K12).
   2472..2696    +  polyA_signal   bGH poly(A) signal: bovine growth hormone polyadenylation signal
   2700..2721    +  promoter       SV40 promoter (fragment): SV40 enhancer and early promoter
   2742..2975    +  rep_origin     f1 ori (fragment) (sequence partly withheld): f1 bacteriophage origin of replication; arrow indicates direction of (+) strand synthesis
   2980..3027    +  protein_bind   FRT: FLP-mediated recombination occurs in the 8-bp core sequence TCTAGAAA (Turan and Bode, 2011). FLP recombinase from the Saccharomyces cerevisiae 2μ plasmid
   3035..4057    +  CDS            HygR: aminoglycoside phosphotransferase from E. coli; aph(4)-Ia; confers resistance to hygromycin
   4067..4192    +  CDS            ble (fragment): BLE_KLEPN - Experimental evidence at protein level: Swiss-Prot protein existence level 1. Binding protein with a strong affinity to the bleomycin family of antibiotics. Binds to CL990; an antimitotic-antibiotic compound. From Klebsiella pneumoniae.
   4187..4308    +  polyA_signal   SV40 poly(A) signal: SV40 polyadenylation signal
   4381..4397    -  protein_bind   lac operator: The lac repressor binds to the lac operator to inhibit transcription in E. coli. This inhibition can be relieved by adding lactose or isopropyl-β-D-thiogalactopyranoside (IPTG). lac repressor encoded by lacI
   4405..4435    -  promoter       lac promoter: promoter for the E. coli lac operon
   4450..4471    -  protein_bind   CAP binding site: CAP binding activates transcription in the presence of cAMP. E. coli catabolite activator protein
   4484..4576    -  CDS            lacI (fragment): lac repressor; lacI; The lac repressor binds to the lac operator to inhibit transcription in E. coli. This inhibition can be relieved by adding lactose or isopropyl-β-D-thiogalactopyranoside (IPTG).
   4759..5347    -  rep_origin     ori: high-copy-number ColE1/pMB1/pBR322/pUC origin of replication
   5518..6378    -  CDS            AmpR: β-lactamase; bla; confers resistance to ampicillin, carbenicillin, and related antibiotics
   6379..6483    -  promoter       AmpR promoter: bla
   6542..6594    -  misc_feature   bom (fragment): basis of mobility region from pBR322
