[The description below was written by a language model from this plasmid's Addgene catalogue record and pLannotate feature annotations shown in this document.]
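Description:
MAC-SARS-CoV-2 NSP9 is a mammalian expression plasmid of about 6.7 kb, built by Gateway cloning into the MAC-tag-C backbone. It produces the SARS-CoV-2 non-structural protein 9, a product of the viral ORF1ab polyprotein, with a C-terminal MAC-tag. In bacteria it is maintained through a high-copy ColE1/pUC-type origin and selected with ampicillin via the β-lactamase gene. Fragments of an f1 origin, lac regulatory region and pBR322 bom site are backbone remnants.

Expression is driven by the CMV immediate early enhancer and promoter. Short annotated matches to tet-operator-containing promoters lie directly downstream, which suggests a tetracycline-regulatable CMV/TetO arrangement, although the record does not state inducibility explicitly. The NSP9 coding sequence sits between the attB1 and attB2 sites left by Gateway recombination. It is followed by a sequence annotated as E. coli birA, the biotin ligase, which evidently forms part of the C-terminal tag and supplies its proximity-biotinylation function. The other components of the MAC-tag are not annotated. A bGH polyadenylation signal terminates the transcript.

Downstream, an FRT site directly precedes a hygromycin resistance gene with an SV40 poly(A) signal, and no intact promoter is annotated for it. This layout is typical of vectors meant for FLP-mediated integration into a host cell line carrying a genomic FRT site, where insertion activates hygromycin resistance and yields isogenic stable lines. In keeping with the associated publication, the construct is intended for mapping NSP9 protein interactions in mammalian cells by combined affinity purification and proximity-labelling mass spectrometry.
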