Addgene plasmid #158360: MAC-SARS-CoV-2 NSP9
Purpose: MAC-tagged gene expression
Depositing lab: Markku Varjosalo. Depositing organization: University of Helsinki, Institute of Biotechnology. Publication: Combined proximity labeling and affinity purification-mass spectrometry workflow for mapping and visualizing protein interaction networks. Liu X, Salokas K, Weldatsadik RG, Gawriyski L, Varjosalo M. Nat Protoc. 2020 Aug 10. pii: 10.1038/s41596-020-0365-x. doi: 10.1038/s41596-020-0365-x. PubMed 32778839.
Backbone
  Vector backbone: MAC-tag-C (#108077)
  Vector type: Mammalian Expression
Growth in bacteria
  Bacterial resistance: Ampicillin, 100 μg/mL
  Growth temperature: 37°C
  Growth strain: DH5alpha
  Copy number: High Copy
Gene/Insert
  Gene/Insert name: SARS-CoV-2 NSP9
  Species: Other
  Entrez Gene: ORF1ab (a.k.a. GU280_gp01)
  Tag / fusion protein: MAC-tag (C terminal on backbone)
  Cloning method: Gateway Cloning
Terms and licenses: Academic/Nonprofit Terms; Industry Terms
How to cite: MAC-SARS-CoV-2 NSP9 was a gift from Markku Varjosalo (Addgene plasmid # 158360 ; http://n2t.net/addgene:158360 ; RRID:Addgene_158360)
